>Addgene plasmid #136636 | HT041_FCMV_CheRiff_CFP | depositor full sequence | sequence record 263768 | HT041_FCMV_CheRiff_CFP sequence 10272 bps
TAGATCCTTTTAAATTAAAAATGAAGTTTTAAATCAATCTAAAGTATATATGAGTAAACTTGGTCTGACA
GTTACCAATGCTTAATCAGTGAGGCACCTATCTCAGCGATCTGTCTATTTCGTTCATCCATAGTTGCCTG
ACTCCCCGTCGTGTAGATAACTACGATACGGGAGGGCTTACCATCTGGCCCCAGTGCTGCAATGATACCG
CGAGACCCACGCTCACCGGCTCCAGATTTATCAGCAATAAACCAGCCAGCCGGAAGGGCCGAGCGCAGAA
GTGGTCCTGCAACTTTATCCGCCTCCATCCAGTCTATTAATTGTTGCCGGGAAGCTAGAGTAAGTAGTTC
GCCAGTTAATAGTTTGCGCAACGTTGTTGCCATTGCTACAGGCATCGTGGTGTCACGCTCGTCGTTTGGT
ATGGCTTCATTCAGCTCCGGTTCCCAACGATCAAGGCGAGTTACATGATCCCCCATGTTGTGCAAAAAAG
CGGTTAGCTCCTTCGGTCCTCCGATCGTTGTCAGAAGTAAGTTGGCCGCAGTGTTATCACTCATGGTTAT
GGCAGCACTGCATAATTCTCTTACTGTCATGCCATCCGTAAGATGCTTTTCTGTGACTGGTGAGTACTCA
ACCAAGTCATTCTGAGAATAGTGTATGCGGCGACCGAGTTGCTCTTGCCCGGCGTCAATACGGGATAATA
CCGCGCCACATAGCAGAACTTTAAAAGTGCTCATCATTGGAAAACGTTCTTCGGGGCGAAAACTCTCAAG
GATCTTACCGCTGTTGAGATCCAGTTCGATGTAACCCACTCGTGCACCCAACTGATCTTCAGCATCTTTT
ACTTTCACCAGCGTTTCTGGGTGAGCAAAAACAGGAAGGCAAAATGCCGCAAAAAAGGGAATAAGGGCGA
CACGGAAATGTTGAATACTCATACTCTTCCTTTTTCAATATTATTGAAGCATTTATCAGGGTTATTGTCT
CATGAGCGGATACATATTTGAATGTATTTAGAAAAATAAACAAATAGGGGTTCCGCGCACATTTCCCCGA
AAAGTGCCACCTGACGTCGACGGATCGGGAGATCTCCCGATCCCCTATGGTGCACTCTCAGTACAATCTG
CTCTGATGCCGCATAGTTAAGCCAGTATCTGCTCCCTGCTTGTGTGTTGGAGGTCGCTGAGTAGTGCGCG
AGCAAAATTTAAGCTACAACAAGGCAAGGCTTGACCGACAATTGCATGAAGAATCTGCTTAGGGTTAGGC
GTTTTGCGCTGCTTCGCGATGTACGGGCCAGATATACGCGTTGACATTGATTATTGACTAGTTATTAATA
GTAATCAATTACGGGGTCATTAGTTCATAGCCCATATATGGAGTTCCGCGTTACATAACTTACGGTAAAT
GGCCCGCCTGGCTGACCGCCCAACGACCCCCGCCCATTGACGTCAATAATGACGTATGTTCCCATAGTAA
CGCCAATAGGGACTTTCCATTGACGTCAATGGGTGGAGTATTTACGGTAAACTGCCCACTTGGCAGTACA
TCAAGTGTATCATATGCCAAGTACGCCCCCTATTGACGTCAATGACGGTAAATGGCCCGCCTGGCATTAT
GCCCAGTACATGACCTTATGGGACTTTCCTACTTGGCAGTACATCTACGTATTAGTCATCGCTATTACCA
TGGTGATGCGGTTTTGGCAGTACATCAATGGGCGTGGATAGCGGTTTGACTCACGGGGATTTCCAAGTCT
CCACCCCATTGACGTCAATGGGAGTTTGTTTTGGCACCAAAATCAACGGGACTTTCCAAAATGTCGTAAC
AACTCCGCCCCATTGACGCAAATGGGCGGTAGGCGTGTACGGTGGGAGGTCTATATAAGCAGCGCGTTTT
GCCTGTACTGGGTCTCTCTGGTTAGACCAGATCTGAGCCTGGGAGCTCTCTGGCTAACTAGGGAACCCAC
TGCTTAAGCCTCAATAAAGCTTGCCTTGAGTGCTTCAAGTAGTGTGTGCCCGTCTGTTGTGTGACTCTGG
TAACTAGAGATCCCTCAGACCCTTTTAGTCAGTGTGGAAAATCTCTAGCAGTGGCGCCCGAACAGGGACT
TGAAAGCGAAAGGGAAACCAGAGGAGCTCTCTCGACGCAGGACTCGGCTTGCTGAAGCGCGCACGGCAAG
AGGCGAGGGGCGGCGACTGGTGAGTACGCCAAAAATTTTGACTAGCGGAGGCTAGAAGGAGAGAGATGGG
TGCGAGAGCGTCAGTATTAAGCGGGGGAGAATTAGATCGCGATGGGAAAAAATTCGGTTAAGGCCAGGGG
GAAAGAAAAAATATAAATTAAAACATATAGTATGGGCAAGCAGGGAGCTAGAACGATTCGCAGTTAATCC
TGGCCTGTTAGAAACATCAGAAGGCTGTAGACAAATACTGGGACAGCTACAACCATCCCTTCAGACAGGA
TCAGAAGAACTTAGATCATTATATAATACAGTAGCAACCCTCTATTGTGTGCATCAAAGGATAGAGATAA
AAGACACCAAGGAAGCTTTAGACAAGATAGAGGAAGAGCAAAACAAAAGTAAGACCACCGCACAGCAAGC
GGCCGCTGATCTTCAGACCTGGAGGAGGAGATATGAGGGACAATTGGAGAAGTGAATTATATAAATATAA
AGTAGTAAAAATTGAACCATTAGGAGTAGCACCCACCAAGGCAAAGAGAAGAGTGGTGCAGAGAGAAAAA
AGAGCAGTGGGAATAGGAGCTTTGTTCCTTGGGTTCTTGGGAGCAGCAGGAAGCACTATGGGCGCAGCGT
CAATGACGCTGACGGTACAGGCCAGACAATTATTGTCTGGTATAGTGCAGCAGCAGAACAATTTGCTGAG
GGCTATTGAGGCGCAACAGCATCTGTTGCAACTCACAGTCTGGGGCATCAAGCAGCTCCAGGCAAGAATC
CTGGCTGTGGAAAGATACCTAAAGGATCAACAGCTCCTGGGGATTTGGGGTTGCTCTGGAAAACTCATTT
GCACCACTGCTGTGCCTTGGAATGCTAGTTGGAGTAATAAATCTCTGGAACAGATTTGGAATCACACGAC
CTGGATGGAGTGGGACAGAGAAATTAACAATTACACAAGCTTAATACACTCCTTAATTGAAGAATCGCAA
AACCAGCAAGAAAAGAATGAACAAGAATTATTGGAATTAGATAAATGGGCAAGTTTGTGGAATTGGTTTA
ACATAACAAATTGGCTGTGGTATATAAAATTATTCATAATGATAGTAGGAGGCTTGGTAGGTTTAAGAAT
AGTTTTTGCTGTACTTTCTATAGTGAATAGAGTTAGGCAGGGATATTCACCATTATCGTTTCAGACCCAC
CTCCCAACCCCGAGGGGACCCGACAGGCCCGAAGGAATAGAAGAAGAAGGTGGAGAGAGAGACAGAGACA
GATCCATTCGATTAGTGAACGGATCGGCACTGCGTGCGCCAATTCTGCAGACAAATGGCAGTATTCATCC
ACAATTTTAAAAGAAAAGGGGGGATTGGGGGGTACAGTGCAGGGGAAAGAATAGTAGACATAATAGCAAC
AGACATACAAACTAAAGAATTACAAAAACAAATTACAAAAATTCAAAATTTTCGGGTTTATTACAGGGAC
AGCAGAGATCCAGTTTGGTTAATTAAGCTTGGGAGTTCCGCGTTACATAACTTACGGTAAATGGCCCGCC
TGGCTGACCGCCCAACGACCCCCGCCCATTGACGACAATAATGACGTATGTTCCCATAGTAACGCCAATA
GGGACTTTCCATTGACGTCAATGGGTGGAGTATTTACGGTAAACTGCCCACTTGGCAGTACATCAAGTGT
ATCATATGCCAAGTACGCCCCCTATTGACGTCAATGACGGTAAATGGCCCGCCTGGCATTATGCCCAGTA
CATGACCTTATGGGACTTTCCTACTTGGCAGTACATCTACGTATTAGTCATCGCTATTACCATGGTGATG
CGGTTTTGGCAGTACATCAATGGGCGTGGATAGCGGTTTGACTCACGGGGATTTCCAAGTCTCCACCCCA
TTGACGTCAATGGGAGTTTGTTTTGGCACCAAAATCAACGGGACTTTCCAAAATGTCGTAACAACTCCGC
CCCATTGACGCAAATGGGCGGTAGGCGTGTACGGTGGGAGGTCTATATAAGCAGAGCTCGTTTAGTGAAC
CGTCAGATCGCCTGGAGACGCCATCCACGCTGTTTTGACCTCCATAGAAGACACCGACTCTAGAGGATCC
ATGGGCGGAGCTCCTGCTCCAGACGCTCACAGCGCCCCACCTGGAAACGATTCTGCCGGAGGCAGTGAGT
ACCATGCCCCAGCTGGATATCAAGTGAATCCACCCTACCACCCCGTGCATGGGTATGAGGAACAGTGCAG
CTCCATCTACATCTACTATGGGGCCCTGTGGGAGCAGGAAACAGCTAGGGGCTTCCAGTGGTTTGCCGTG
TTCCTGTCTGCCCTGTTTCTGGCTTTCTACGGCTGGCACGCCTATAAGGCCAGCGTGGGATGGGAGGAAG
TGTACGTGTGCTCCGTGGAGCTGATCAAAGTGATTCTGGAGATCTATTTCGAGTTCACCAGTCCTGCTAT
GCTGTTCCTGTACGGAGGGAACATTACCCCATGGCTGAGATATGCCGAATGGCTGCTGACATGTCCCGTG
ATCCTGATTCATCTGTCTAACATCACCGGCCTGAGTGAGGCATACAATAAGCGGACAATGGCTCTGCTGG
TGTCCGACCTGGGAACTATTTGCATGGGAGTGACAGCCGCTCTGGCCACTGGGTGGGTGAAGTGGCTGTT
TTACTGTATCGGCCTGGTGTATGGAACCCAGACATTCTACAACGCTGGAATCATCTACGTGGAGTCTTAC
TATATCATGCCTGCCGGCGGCTGTAAGAAACTGGTGCTGGCCATGACTGCCGTGTACTATTCTAGTTGGC
TGATGTTTCCCGGCCTGTTCATCTTTGGGCCTGAAGGCATGCACACCCTGAGCGTGGCTGGGTCCACTAT
TGGCCATACCATCGCCGACCTGCTGTCCAAGAATATTTGGGGACTGCTGGGGCACTTCCTGCGGATCAAA
ATTCACGAGCATATCATTATGTACGGCGATATCAGGAGACCAGTGAGCTCCCAGTTTCTGGGACGCAAGG
TGGACGTGCTGGCCTTCGTGACAGAGGAAGATAAAGTGGCGGCCGCCAAGAGCAGGATCACCAGCGAGGG
CGAGTACATCCCCCTGGACCAGATCGACATCAACGTGGTGAGCAAGGGCGAGGAGCTGTTCACCGGGGTG
GTGCCCATCCTGGTCGAGCTGGACGGCGACGTAAACGGCCACAGGTTCAGCGTGTCCGGCGAGGGCGAGG
GCGATGCCACCTACGGCAAGCTGACCCTGAAGTTCATCTGCACCACCGGCAAGCTGCCCGTGCCCTGGCC
CACCCTCGTGACCACCCTGACCTGGGGCGTGCAGTGCTTCAGCCGCTACCCCGACCACATGAAGCAGCAC
GACTTCTTCAAGTCCGCCATGCCCGAAGGCTACGTCCAGGAGCGTACCATCTTCTTCAAGGACGACGGCA
ACTACAAGACCCGCGCCGAGGTGAAGTTCGAGGGCGACACCCTGGTGAACCGCATCGAGCTGAAGGGCAT
CGACTTCAAGGAGGACGGCAACATCCTGGGGCACAAGCTGGAGTACAACTACATCAGCCACAACGTCTAT
ATCACCGCCGACAAGCAGAAGAACGGCATCAAGGCCCACTTCAAGATCCGCCACAACATCGAGGACGGCA
GCGTGCAGCTCGCCGACCACTACCAGCAGAACACCCCCATCGGCGACGGCCCCGTGCTGCTGCCCGACAA
CCACTACCTGAGCACCCAGTCCGCCCTGAGCAAAGACCCCAACGAGAAGCGCGATCACATGGTCCTGCTG
GAGTTCGTGACCGCCGCCGGGATCACTCTCGGCATGGACGAGCTGTACAAGTAAGAATTCGATATCAAGC
TTATCGATAATCAACCTCTGGATTACAAAATTTGTGAAAGATTGACTGGTATTCTTAACTATGTTGCTCC
TTTTACGCTATGTGGATACGCTGCTTTAATGCCTTTGTATCATGCTATTGCTTCCCGTATGGCTTTCATT
TTCTCCTCCTTGTATAAATCCTGGTTGCTGTCTCTTTATGAGGAGTTGTGGCCCGTTGTCAGGCAACGTG
GCGTGGTGTGCACTGTGTTTGCTGACGCAACCCCCACTGGTTGGGGCATTGCCACCACCTGTCAGCTCCT
TTCCGGGACTTTCGCTTTCCCCCTCCCTATTGCCACGGCGGAACTCATCGCCGCCTGCCTTGCCCGCTGC
TGGACAGGGGCTCGGCTGTTGGGCACTGACAATTCCGTGGTGTTGTCGGGGAAATCATCGTCCTTTCCTT
GGCTGCTCGCCTGTGTTGCCACCTGGATTCTGCGCGGGACGTCCTTCTGCTACGTCCCTTCGGCCCTCAA
TCCAGCGGACCTTCCTTCCCGCGGCCTGCTGCCGGCTCTGCGGCCTCTTCCGCGTCTTCGCCTTCGCCCT
CAGACGAGTCGGATCTCCCTTTGGGCCGCCTCCCCGCATCGATACCGTCGACCTCGAGACCTAGAAAAAC
ATGGAGCAATCACAAGTAGCAATACAGCAGCTACCAATGCTGATTGTGCCTGGCTAGAAGCACAAGAGGA
GGAGGAGGTGGGTTTTCCAGTCACACCTCAGGTACCTTTAAGACCAATGACTTACAAGGCAGCTGTAGAT
CTTAGCCACTTTTTAAAAGAAAAGGGGGGACTGGAAGGGCTAATTCACTCCCAACGAAGACAAGATATCC
TTGATCTGTGGATCTACCACACACAAGGCTACTTCCCTGATTGGCAGAACTACACACCAGGGCCAGGGAT
CAGATATCCACTGACCTTTGGATGGTGCTACAAGCTAGTACCAGTTGAGCAAGAGAAGGTAGAAGAAGCC
AATGAAGGAGAGAACACCCGCTTGTTACACCCTGTGAGCCTGCATGGGATGGATGACCCGGAGAGAGAAG
TATTAGAGTGGAGGTTTGACAGCCGCCTAGCATTTCATCACATGGCCCGAGAGCTGCATCCGGACTGTAC
TGGGTCTCTCTGGTTAGACCAGATCTGAGCCTGGGAGCTCTCTGGCTAACTAGGGAACCCACTGCTTAAG
CCTCAATAAAGCTTGCCTTGAGTGCTTCAAGTAGTGTGTGCCCGTCTGTTGTGTGACTCTGGTAACTAGA
GATCCCTCAGACCCTTTTAGTCAGTGTGGAAAATCTCTAGCAGGGCCCGTTTAAACCCGCTGATCAGCCT
CGACTGTGCCTTCTAGTTGCCAGCCATCTGTTGTTTGCCCCTCCCCCGTGCCTTCCTTGACCCTGGAAGG
TGCCACTCCCACTGTCCTTTCCTAATAAAATGAGGAAATTGCATCGCATTGTCTGAGTAGGTGTCATTCT
ATTCTGGGGGGTGGGGTGGGGCAGGACAGCAAGGGGGAGGATTGGGAAGACAATAGCAGGCATGCTGGGG
ATGCGGTGGGCTCTATGGCTTCTGAGGCGGAAAGAACCAGCTGGGGCTCTAGGGGGTATCCCC
[124 nt withheld, positions 7624-7747]
C
[91 nt withheld, positions 7749-7839]
A
[49 nt withheld, positions 7841-7889]
CCTTTGACGTTGGAGTCCACGTTCTTT
[37 nt withheld, positions 7917-7953]
ACCCTATCTCGGTCTATTCTTTTGATTTATAAGGGATTTTGCCGATTTCGGCCTATTGGTTAAAAAATGA
GCTGATTTAACAAAAATTTAACGCGAATTAATTCTGTGGAATGTGTGTCAGTTAGGGTGTGGAAAGTCCC
CAGGCTCCCCAGCAGGCAGAAGTATGCAAAGCATGCATCTCAATTAGTCAGCAACCAGGTGTGGAAAGTC
CCCAGGCTCCCCAGCAGGCAGAAGTATGCAAAGCATGCATCTCAATTAGTCAGCAACCATAGTCCCGCCC
CTAACTCCGCCCATCCCGCCCCTAACTCCGCCCAGTTCCGCCCATTCTCCGCCCCATGGCTGACTAATTT
TTTTTATTTATGCAGAGGCCGAGGCCGCCTCTGCCTCTGAGCTATTCCAGAAGTAGTGAGGAGGCTTTTT
TGGAGGCCTAGGCTTTTGCAAAAAGCTCCCGGGAGCTTGTATATCCATTTTCGGATCTGATCAGCACGTG
TTGACAATTAATCATCGGCATAGTATATCGGCATAGTATAATACGACAAGGTGAGGAACTAAACCATGGC
CAAGTTGACCAGTGCCGTTCCGGTGCTCACCGCGCGCGACGTCGCCGGAGCGGTCGAGTTCTGGACCGAC
CGGCTCGGGTTCTCCCGGGACTTCGTGGAGGACGACTTCGCCGGTGTGGTCCGGGACGACGTGACCCTGT
TCATCAGCGCGGTCCAGGACCAGGTGGTGCCGGACAACACCCTGGCCTGGGTGTGGGTGCGCGGCCTGGA
CGAGCTGTACGCCGAGTGGTCGGAGGTCGTGTCCACGAACTTCCGGGACGCCTCCGGGCCGGCCATGACC
GAGATCGGCGAGCAGCCGTGGGGGCGGGAGTTCGCCCTGCGCGACCCGGCCGGCAACTGCGTGCACTTCG
TGGCCGAGGAGCAGGACTGACACGTGCTACGAGATTTCGATTCCACCGCCGCCTTCTATGAAAGGTTGGG
CTTCGGAATCGTTTTCCGGGACGCCGGCTGGATGATCCTCCAGCGCGGGGATCTCATGCTGGAGTTCTTC
GCCCACCCCAACTTGTTTATTGCAGCTTATAATGGTTACAAATAAAGCAATAGCATCACAAATTTCACAA
ATAAAGCATTTTTTTCACTGCATTCTAGTTGTGGTTTGTCCAAACTCATCAATGTATCTTATCATGTCTG
TATACCGTCGACCTCTAGCTAGAGCTTGGCGTAATCATGGTCATAGCTGTTTCCTGTGTGAAATTGTTAT
CCGCTCACAATTCCACACAACATACGAGCCGGAAGCATAAAGTGTAAAGCCTGGGGTGCCTAATGAGTGA
GCTAACTCACATTAATTGCGTTGCGCTCACTGCCCGCTTTCCAGTCGGGAAACCTGTCGTGCCAGCTGCA
TTAATGAATCGGCCAACGCGCGGGGAGAGGCGGTTTGCGTATTGGGCGCTCTTCCGCTTCCTCGCTCACT
GACTCGCTGCGCTCGGTCGTTCGGCTGCGGCGAGCGGTATCAGCTCACTCAAAGGCGGTAATACGGTTAT
CCACAGAATCAGGGGATAACGCAGGAAAGAACATGTGAGCAAAAGGCCAGCAAAAGGCCAGGAACCGTAA
AAAGGCCGCGTTGCTGGCGTTTTTCCATAGGCTCCGCCCCCCTGACGAGCATCACAAAAATCGACGCTCA
AGTCAGAGGTGGCGAAACCCGACAGGACTATAAAGATACCAGGCGTTTCCCCCTGGAAGCTCCCTCGTGC
GCTCTCCTGTTCCGACCCTGCCGCTTACCGGATACCTGTCCGCCTTTCTCCCTTCGGGAAGCGTGGCGCT
TTCTCATAGCTCACGCTGTAGGTATCTCAGTTCGGTGTAGGTCGTTCGCTCCAAGCTGGGCTGTGTGCAC
GAACCCCCCGTTCAGCCCGACCGCTGCGCCTTATCCGGTAACTATCGTCTTGAGTCCAACCCGGTAAGAC
ACGACTTATCGCCACTGGCAGCAGCCACTGGTAACAGGATTAGCAGAGCGAGGTATGTAGGCGGTGCTAC
AGAGTTCTTGAAGTGGTGGCCTAACTACGGCTACACTAGAAGAACAGTATTTGGTATCTGCGCTCTGCTG
AAGCCAGTTACCTTCGGAAAAAGAGTTGGTAGCTCTTGATCCGGCAAACAAACCACCGCTGGTAGCGGTG
GTTTTTTTGTTTGCAAGCAGCAGATTACGCGCAGAAAAAAAGGATCTCAAGAAGATCCTTTGATCTTTTC
TACGGGGTCTGACGCTCAGTGGAACGAAAACTCACGTTAAGGGATTTTGGTCATGAGATTATCAAAAAGG
ATCTTCACC
Features (pLannotate 1.2.2; 33 found; start..end, strand, type, name):
     72..932     -  CDS            AmpR: β-lactamase; bla; confers resistance to ampicillin, carbenicillin, and related antibiotics
    933..1037    -  promoter       AmpR promoter: bla
   1096..1148    -  misc_feature   bom (fragment): basis of mobility region from pBR322
   1303..1682    +  enhancer       CMV enhancer: human cytomegalovirus immediate early enhancer
   1683..1882    +  promoter       CMV promoter: human cytomegalovirus (CMV) immediate early promoter
   1900..2080    +  LTR            5' LTR (truncated): truncated 5' long terminal repeat (LTR) from HIV-1
   2127..2252    +  misc_feature   HIV-1 Ψ: packaging signal of human immunodeficiency virus type 1
   2236..2599    +  CDS            HIV-1 gag (fragment): gag protein from human immunodeficiency virus 1; gag
   2745..2978    +  misc_feature   RRE: The Rev response element (RRE) of HIV-1 allows for Rev-dependent mRNA export from the nucleus to the cytoplasm.
   3355..3455    +  CDS            Rev (fragment): human immunodeficiency virus 1 (HIV-1) Rev protein; rev; enhances nuclear export of unspliced and incompletely spliced viral mRNAs
   3505..3622    +  misc_feature   cPPT/CTS: central polypurine tract and central termination sequence of HIV-1
   3681..3984    +  enhancer       CMV enhancer: human cytomegalovirus immediate early enhancer
   3985..4188    +  promoter       CMV promoter: human cytomegalovirus (CMV) immediate early promoter
   4271..5218    +  CDS            CheRiff: blue light-activated optogenetic actuator derived from Scherffelia dubia channelrhodopsin (Hochbaum et al., 2014)
   5228..5287    +  CDS            KCNJ2 (fragment): KCNJ2_HUMAN - Also known as IRK1. Experimental evidence at protein level: Swiss-Prot protein existence level 1. Probably participates in establishing action potential waveform and excitability of neuronal and muscle tissues. Inward rectifier potassium channels are characterized by a greater tendency to allow potassium to flow into the cell rather than out of it. Their voltage dependence is regulated by the concentration of extracellular potassium; as external potassium is raised, the voltage range of the channel opening shifts to more positive voltages. The inward rectification is mainly due t
   5286..6004    +  CDS            CFP (fragment): cyan variant of GFP mammalian codon-optimized
   6005..6029    +  misc_feature   MCS (fragment): pBluescript multiple cloning site
   6029..6617    +  misc_feature   WPRE: woodchuck hepatitis virus posttranscriptional regulatory element
   6554..7135    +  CDS            nef (fragment): NEF_HV1H2 - Experimental evidence at protein level: Swiss-Prot protein existence level 1. Extracellular Nef protein targets CD4(+) T-lymphocytes for apoptosis by interacting with CXCR4 surface receptors. From Human immunodeficiency virus type 1 group M subtype B (isolate HXB2) (HIV-1).
   7142..7322    +  LTR            5' LTR (truncated): truncated 5' long terminal repeat (LTR) from HIV-1
   7354..7578    +  polyA_signal   bGH poly(A) signal: bovine growth hormone polyadenylation signal
   7582..7603    +  promoter       SV40 promoter (fragment): SV40 enhancer and early promoter
   7624..8052    +  rep_origin     f1 ori (sequence partly withheld): f1 bacteriophage origin of replication; arrow indicates direction of (+) strand synthesis
   8066..8395    +  promoter       SV40 promoter: SV40 enhancer and early promoter
   8443..8490    +  promoter       EM7 promoter: synthetic bacterial promoter&nbsp
   8509..8883    +  CDS            BleoR: antibiotic-binding protein; Sh ble from Streptoalloteichus hindustanus; confers resistance to bleomycin, phleomycin, and Zeocin™
   8893..9018    +  CDS            ble (fragment): BLE_KLEPN - Experimental evidence at protein level: Swiss-Prot protein existence level 1. Binding protein with a strong affinity to the bleomycin family of antibiotics. Binds to CL990; an antimitotic-antibiotic compound. From Klebsiella pneumoniae.
   9013..9134    +  polyA_signal   SV40 poly(A) signal: SV40 polyadenylation signal
   9207..9223    -  protein_bind   lac operator: The lac repressor binds to the lac operator to inhibit transcription in E. coli. This inhibition can be relieved by adding lactose or isopropyl-β-D-thiogalactopyranoside (IPTG). lac repressor encoded by lacI
   9231..9261    -  promoter       lac promoter: promoter for the E. coli lac operon
   9276..9297    -  protein_bind   CAP binding site: CAP binding activates transcription in the presence of cAMP. E. coli catabolite activator protein
   9310..9402    -  CDS            lacI (fragment): lac repressor; lacI; The lac repressor binds to the lac operator to inhibit transcription in E. coli. This inhibition can be relieved by adding lactose or isopropyl-β-D-thiogalactopyranoside (IPTG).
   9585..10173   -  rep_origin     ori: high-copy-number ColE1/pMB1/pBR322/pUC origin of replication
