>Addgene plasmid #136636 | HT041_FCMV_CheRiff_CFP | addgene full sequence | sequence record 272636 | Addgene NGS Result
TAGATCCTTTTAAATTAAAAATGAAGTTTTAAATCAATCTAAAGTATATATGAGTAAACTTGGTCTGACA
GTTACCAATGCTTAATCAGTGAGGCACCTATCTCAGCGATCTGTCTATTTCGTTCATCCATAGTTGCCTG
ACTCCCCGTCGTGTAGATAACTACGATACGGGAGGGCTTACCATCTGGCCCCAGTGCTGCAATGATACCG
CGAGACCCACGCTCACCGGCTCCAGATTTATCAGCAATAAACCAGCCAGCCGGAAGGGCCGAGCGCAGAA
GTGGTCCTGCAACTTTATCCGCCTCCATCCAGTCTATTAATTGTTGCCGGGAAGCTAGAGTAAGTAGTTC
GCCAGTTAATAGTTTGCGCAACGTTGTTGCCATTGCTACAGGCATCGTGGTGTCACGCTCGTCGTTTGGT
ATGGCTTCATTCAGCTCCGGTTCCCAACGATCAAGGCGAGTTACATGATCCCCCATGTTGTGCAAAAAAG
CGGTTAGCTCCTTCGGTCCTCCGATCGTTGTCAGAAGTAAGTTGGCCGCAGTGTTATCACTCATGGTTAT
GGCAGCACTGCATAATTCTCTTACTGTCATGCCATCCGTAAGATGCTTTTCTGTGACTGGTGAGTACTCA
ACCAAGTCATTCTGAGAATAGTGTATGCGGCGACCGAGTTGCTCTTGCCCGGCGTCAATACGGGATAATA
CCGCGCCACATAGCAGAACTTTAAAAGTGCTCATCATTGGAAAACGTTCTTCGGGGCGAAAACTCTCAAG
GATCTTACCGCTGTTGAGATCCAGTTCGATGTAACCCACTCGTGCACCCAACTGATCTTCAGCATCTTTT
ACTTTCACCAGCGTTTCTGGGTGAGCAAAAACAGGAAGGCAAAATGCCGCAAAAAAGGGAATAAGGGCGA
CACGGAAATGTTGAATACTCATACTCTTCCTTTTTCAATATTATTGAAGCATTTATCAGGGTTATTGTCT
CATGAGCGGATACATATTTGAATGTATTTAGAAAAATAAACAAATAGGGGTTCCGCGCACATTTCCCCGA
AAAGTGCCACCTGACGTCGACGGATCGGGAGATCTCCCGATCCCCTATGGTGCACTCTCAGTACAATCTG
CTCTGATGCCGCATAGTTAAGCCAGTATCTGCTCCCTGCTTGTGTGTTGGAGGTCGCTGAGTAGTGCGCG
AGCAAAATTTAAGCTACAACAAGGCAAGGCTTGACCGACAATTGCATGAAGAATCTGCTTAGGGTTAGGC
GTTTTGCGCTGCTTCGCGATGTACGGGCCAGATATACGCGTTGACATTGATTATTGACTAGTTATTAATA
GTAATCAATTACGGGGTCATTAGTTCATAGCCCATATATGGAGTTCCGCGTTACATAACTTACGGTAAAT
GGCCCGCCTGGCTGACCGCCCAACGACCCCCGCCCATTGACGTCAATAATGACGTATGTTCCCATAGTAA
CGCCAATAGGGACTTTCCATTGACGTCAATGGGTGGAGTATTTACGGTAAACTGCCCACTTGGCAGTACA
TCAAGTGTATCATATGCCAAGTACGCCCCCTATTGACGTCAATGACGGTAAATGGCCCGCCTGGCATTAT
GCCCAGTACATGACCTTATGGGACTTTCCTACTTGGCAGTACATCTACGTATTAGTCATCGCTATTACCA
TGGTGATGCGGTTTTGGCAGTACATCAATGGGCGTGGATAGCGGTTTGACTCACGGGGATTTCCAAGTCT
CCACCCCATTGACGTCAATGGGAGTTTGTTTTGGCACCAAAATCAACGGGACTTTCCAAAATGTCGTAAC
AACTCCGCCCCATTGACGCAAATGGGCGGTAGGCGTGTACGGTGGGAGGTCTATATAAGCAGCGCGTTTT
GCCTGTACTGGGTCTCTCTGGTTAGACCAGATCTGAGCCTGGGAGCTCTCTGGCTAACTAGGGAACCCAC
TGCTTAAGCCTCAATAAAGCTTGCCTTGAGTGCTTCAAGTAGTGTGTGCCCGTCTGTTGTGTGACTCTGG
TAACTAGAGATCCCTCAGACCCTTTTAGTCAGTGTGGAAAATCTCTAGCAGTGGCGCCCGAACAGGGACT
TGAAAGCGAAAGGGAAACCAGAGGAGCTCTCTCGACGCAGGACTCGGCTTGCTGAAGCGCGCACGGCAAG
AGGCGAGGGGCGGCGACTGGTGAGTACGCCAAAAATTTTGACTAGCGGAGGCTAGAAGGAGAGAGATGGG
TGCGAGAGCGTCAGTATTAAGCGGGGGAGAATTAGATCGCGATGGGAAAAAATTCGGTTAAGGCCAGGGG
GAAAGAAAAAATATAAATTAAAACATATAGTATGGGCAAGCAGGGAGCTAGAACGATTCGCAGTTAATCC
TGGCCTGTTAGAAACATCAGAAGGCTGTAGACAAATACTGGGACAGCTACAACCATCCCTTCAGACAGGA
TCAGAAGAACTTAGATCATTATATAATACAGTAGCAACCCTCTATTGTGTGCATCAAAGGATAGAGATAA
AAGACACCAAGGAAGCTTTAGACAAGATAGAGGAAGAGCAAAACAAAAGTAAGACCACCGCACAGCAAGC
GGCCGCTGATCTTCAGACCTGGAGGAGGAGATATGAGGGACAATTGGAGAAGTGAATTATATAAATATAA
AGTAGTAAAAATTGAACCATTAGGAGTAGCACCCACCAAGGCAAAGAGAAGAGTGGTGCAGAGAGAAAAA
AGAGCAGTGGGAATAGGAGCTTTGTTCCTTGGGTTCTTGGGAGCAGCAGGAAGCACTATGGGCGCAGCGT
CAATGACGCTGACGGTACAGGCCAGACAATTATTGTCTGGTATAGTGCAGCAGCAGAACAATTTGCTGAG
GGCTATTGAGGCGCAACAGCATCTGTTGCAACTCACAGTCTGGGGCATCAAGCAGCTCCAGGCAAGAATC
CTGGCTGTGGAAAGATACCTAAAGGATCAACAGCTCCTGGGGATTTGGGGTTGCTCTGGAAAACTCATTT
GCACCACTGCTGTGCCTTGGAATGCTAGTTGGAGTAATAAATCTCTGGAACAGATTTGGAATCACACGAC
CTGGATGGAGTGGGACAGAGAAATTAACAATTACACAAGCTTAATACACTCCTTAATTGAAGAATCGCAA
AACCAGCAAGAAAAGAATGAACAAGAATTATTGGAATTAGATAAATGGGCAAGTTTGTGGAATTGGTTTA
ACATAACAAATTGGCTGTGGTATATAAAATTATTCATAATGATAGTAGGAGGCTTGGTAGGTTTAAGAAT
AGTTTTTGCTGTACTTTCTATAGTGAATAGAGTTAGGCAGGGATATTCACCATTATCGTTTCAGACCCAC
CTCCCAACCCCGAGGGGACCCGACAGGCCCGAAGGAATAGAAGAAGAAGGTGGAGAGAGAGACAGAGACA
GATCCATTCGATTAGTGAACGGATCGGCACTGCGTGCGCCAATTCTGCAGACAAATGGCAGTATTCATCC
ACAATTTTAAAAGAAAAGGGGGGATTGGGGGGTACAGTGCAGGGGAAAGAATAGTAGACATAATAGCAAC
AGACATACAAACTAAAGAATTACAAAAACAAATTACAAAAATTCAAAATTTTCGGGTTTATTACAGGGAC
AGCAGAGATCCAGTTTGGTTAATTAAGCTTGGGAGTTCCGCGTTACATAACTTACGGTAAATGGCCCGCC
TGGCTGACCGCCCAACGACCCCCGCCCATTGACGTCAATAATGACGTATGTTCCCATAGTAACGCCAATA
GGGACTTTCCATTGACGTCAATGGGTGGAGCATTTACGGTAAACTGCCCACTTGGCAGTACATCAAGTGT
ATCATATGCCAAGTACGCCCCCTATTGACGTCAATGACGGTAAATGGCCCGCCTGGCATTATGCCCAGTA
CATGACCTTATGGGACTTTCCTACTTGGCAGTACATCTACGTATTAGTCATCGCTATTACCATGGTGATG
CGGTTTTGGCAGTACATCAATGGGCGTGGATAGCGGTTTGACTCACGGGGATTTCCAAGTCTCCACCCCA
TTGACGTCAATGGGAGTTTGTTTTGGCACCAAAATCAACGGGACTTTCCAAAATGTCGTAACAACTCCGC
CCCATTGACGCAAATGGGCGGTAGGCGTGTACGGTGGGAGGTCTATATAAGCAGAGCTCGTTTAGTGAAC
CGTCAGATCGCCTGGAGACGCCATCCACGCTGTTTTGACCTCCATAGAAGACACCGACTCTAGAGGATCC
ATGGGCGGAGCTCCTGCTCCAGACGCTCACAGCGCCCCACCTGGAAACGATTCTGCCGGAGGCAGTGAGT
ACCATGCCCCAGCTGGATATCAAGTGAATCCACCCTACCACCCCGTGCATGGGTATGAGGAACAGTGCAG
CTCCATCTACATCTACTATGGGGCCCTGTGGGAGCAGGAAACAGCTAGGGGCTTCCAGTGGTTTGCCGTG
TTCCTGTCTGCCCTGTTTCTGGCTTTCTACGGCTGGCACGCCTATAAGGCCAGCGTGGGATGGGAGGAAG
TGTACGTGTGCTCCGTGGAGCTGATCAAAGTGATTCTGGAGATCTATTTCGAGTTCACCAGTCCTGCTAT
GCTGTTCCTGTACGGAGGGAACATTACCCCATGGCTGAGATATGCCGAATGGCTGCTGACATGTCCCGTG
ATCCTGATTCATCTGTCTAACATCACCGGCCTGAGTGAGGCATACAATAAGCGGACAATGGCTCTGCTGG
TGTCCGACCTGGGAACTATTTGCATGGGAGTGACAGCCGCTCTGGCCACTGGGTGGGTGAAGTGGCTGTT
TTACTGTATCGGCCTGGTGTATGGAACCCAGACATTCTACAACGCTGGAATCATCTACGTGGAGTCTTAC
TATATCATGCCTGCCGGCGGCTGTAAGAAACTGGTGCTGGCCATGACTGCCGTGTACTATTCTAGTTGGC
TGATGTTTCCCGGCCTGTTCATCTTTGGGCCTGAAGGCATGCACACCCTGAGCGTGGCTGGGTCCACTAT
TGGCCATACCATCGCCGACCTGCTGTCCAAGAATATTTGGGGACTGCTGGGGCACTTCCTGCGGATCAAA
ATTCACGAGCATATCATTATGTACGGCGATATCAGGAGACCAGTGAGCTCCCAGTTTCTGGGACGCAAGG
TGGACGTGCTGGCCTTCGTGACAGAGGAAGATAAAGTGGCGGCCGCCAAGAGCAGGATCACCAGCGAGGG
CGAGTACATCCCCCTGGACCAGATCGACATCAACGTGGTGAGCAAGGGCGAGGAGCTGTTCACCGGGGTG
GTGCCCATCCTGGTCGAGCTGGACGGCGACGTAAACGGCCACAGGTTCAGCGTGTCCGGCGAGGGCGAGG
GCGATGCCACCTACGGCAAGCTGACCCTGAAGTTCATCTGCACCACCGGCAAGCTGCCCGTGCCCTGGCC
CACCCTCGTGACCACCCTGACCTGGGGCGTGCAGTGCTTCAGCCGCTACCCCGACCACATGAAGCAGCAC
GACTTCTTCAAGTCCGCCATGCCCGAAGGCTACGTCCAGGAGCGTACCATCTTCTTCAAGGACGACGGCA
ACTACAAGACCCGCGCCGAGGTGAAGTTCGAGGGCGACACCCTGGTGAACCGCATCGAGCTGAAGGGCAT
CGACTTCAAGGAGGACGGCAACATCCTGGGGCACAAGCTGGAGTACAACTACATCAGCCACAACGTCTAT
ATCACCGCCGACAAGCAGAAGAACGGCATCAAGGCCCACTTCAAGATCCGCCACAACATCGAGGACGGCA
GCGTGCAGCTCGCCGACCACTACCAGCAGAACACCCCCATCGGCGACGGCCCCGTGCTGCTGCCCGACAA
CCACTACCTGAGCACCCAGTCCGCCCTGAGCAAAGACCCCAACGAGAAGCGCGATCACATGGTCCTGCTG
GAGTTCGTGACCGCCGCCGGGATCACTCTCGGCATGGACGAGCTGTACAAGTAAGAATTCGATATCAAGC
TTATCGATAATCAACCTCTGGATTACAAAATTTGTGAAAGATTGACTGGTATTCTTAACTATGTTGCTCC
TTTTACGCTATGTGGATACGCTGCTTTAATGCCTTTGTATCATGCTATTGCTTCCCGTATGGCTTTCATT
TTCTCCTCCTTGTATAAATCCTGGTTGCTGTCTCTTTATGAGGAGTTGTGGCCCGTTGTCAGGCAACGTG
GCGTGGTGTGCACTGTGTTTGCTGACGCAACCCCCACTGGTTGGGGCATTGCCACCACCTGTCAGCTCCT
TTCCGGGACTTTCGCTTTCCCCCTCCCTATTGCCACGGCGGAACTCATCGCCGCCTGCCTTGCCCGCTGC
TGGACAGGGGCTCGGCTGTTGGGCACTGACAATTCCGTGGTGTTGTCGGGGAAATCATCGTCCTTTCCTT
GGCTGCTCGCCTGTGTTGCCACCTGGATTCTGCGCGGGACGTCCTTCTGCTACGTCCCTTCGGCCCTCAA
TCCAGCGGACCTTCCTTCCCGCGGCCTGCTGCCGGCTCTGCGGCCTCTTCCGCGTCTTCGCCTTCGCCCT
CAGACGAGTCGGATCTCCCTTTGGGCCGCCTCCCCGCATCGATACCGTCGACCTCGAGACCTAGAAAAAC
ATGGAGCAATCACAAGTAGCAATACAGCAGCTACCAATGCTGATTGTGCCTGGCTAGAAGCACAAGAGGA
GGAGGAGGTGGGTTTTCCAGTCACACCTCAGGTACCTTTAAGACCAATGACTTACAAGGCAGCTGTAGAT
CTTAGCCACTTTTTAAAAGAAAAGGGGGGACTGGAAGGGCTAATTCACTCCCAACGAAGACAAGATATCC
TTGATCTGTGGATCTACCACACACAAGGCTACTTCCCTGATTGGCAGAACTACACACCAGGGCCAGGGAT
CAGATATCCACTGACCTTTGGATGGTGCTACAAGCTAGTACCAGTTGAGCAAGAGAAGGTAGAAGAAGCC
AATGAAGGAGAGAACACCCGCTTGTTACACCCTGTGAGCCTGCATGGGATGGATGACCCGGAGAGAGAAG
TATTAGAGTGGAGGTTTGACAGCCGCCTAGCATTTCATCACATGGCCCGAGAGCTGCATCCGGACTGTAC
TGGGTCTCTCTGGTTAGACCAGATCTGAGCCTGGGAGCTCTCTGGCTAACTAGGGAACCCACTGCTTAAG
CCTCAATAAAGCTTGCCTTGAGTGCTTCAAGTAGTGTGTGCCCGTCTGTTGTGTGACTCTGGTAACTAGA
GATCCCTCAGACCCTTTTAGTCAGTGTGGAAAATCTCTAGCAGGGCCCGTTTAAACCCGCTGATCAGCCT
CGACTGTGCCTTCTAGTTGCCAGCCATCTGTTGTTTGCCCCTCCCCCGTGCCTTCCTTGACCCTGGAAGG
TGCCACTCCCACTGTCCTTTCCTAATAAAATGAGGAAATTGCATCGCATTGTCTGAGTAGGTGTCATTCT
ATTCTGGGGGGTGGGGTGGGGCAGGACAGCAAGGGGGAGGATTGGGAAGACAATAGCAGGCATGCTGGGG
ATGCGGTGGGCTCTATGGCTTCTGAGGCGGAAAGAACCAGCTGGGGCTCTAGGGGGTATCCCC
[124 nt withheld, positions 7624-7747]
C
[91 nt withheld, positions 7749-7839]
A
[49 nt withheld, positions 7841-7889]
CCTTTGACGTTGGAGTCCACGTTCTTT
[37 nt withheld, positions 7917-7953]
ACCCTATCTCGGTCTATTCTTTTGATTTATAAGGGATTTTGCCGATTTCGGCCTATTGGTTAAAAAATGA
GCTGATTTAACAAAAATTTAACGCGAATTAATTCTGTGGAATGTGTGTCAGTTAGGGTGTGGAAAGTCCC
CAGGCTCCCCAGCAGGCAGAAGTATGCAAAGCATGCATCTCAATTAGTCAGCAACCAGGTGTGGAAAGTC
CCCAGGCTCCCCAGCAGGCAGAAGTATGCAAAGCATGCATCTCAATTAGTCAGCAACCATAGTCCCGCCC
CTAACTCCGCCCATCCCGCCCCTAACTCCGCCCAGTTCCGCCCATTCTCCGCCCCATGGCTGACTAATTT
TTTTTATTTATGCAGAGGCCGAGGCCGCCTCTGCCTCTGAGCTATTCCAGAAGTAGTGAGGAGGCTTTTT
TGGAGGCCTAGGCTTTTGCAAAAAGCTCCCGGGAGCTTGTATATCCATTTTCGGATCTGATCAGCACGTG
TTGACAATTAATCATCGGCATAGTATATCGGCATAGTATAATACGACAAGGTGAGGAACTAAACCATGGC
CAAGTTGACCAGTGCCGTTCCGGTGCTCACCGCGCGCGACGTCGCCGGAGCGGTCGAGTTCTGGACCGAC
CGGCTCGGGTTCTCCCGGGACTTCGTGGAGGACGACTTCGCCGGTGTGGTCCGGGACGACGTGACCCTGT
TCATCAGCGCGGTCCAGGACCAGGTGGTGCCGGACAACACCCTGGCCTGGGTGTGGGTGCGCGGCCTGGA
CGAGCTGTACGCCGAGTGGTCGGAGGTCGTGTCCACGAACTTCCGGGACGCCTCCGGGCCGGCCATGACC
GAGATCGGCGAGCAGCCGTGGGGGCGGGAGTTCGCCCTGCGCGACCCGGCCGGCAACTGCGTGCACTTCG
TGGCCGAGGAGCAGGACTGACACGTGCTACGAGATTTCGATTCCACCGCCGCCTTCTATGAAAGGTTGGG
CTTCGGAATCGTTTTCCGGGACGCCGGCTGGATGATCCTCCAGCGCGGGGATCTCATGCTGGAGTTCTTC
GCCCACCCCAACTTGTTTATTGCAGCTTATAATGGTTACAAATAAAGCAATAGCATCACAAATTTCACAA
ATAAAGCATTTTTTTCACTGCATTCTAGTTGTGGTTTGTCCAAACTCATCAATGTATCTTATCATGTCTG
TATACCGTCGACCTCTAGCTAGAGCTTGGCGTAATCATGGTCATAGCTGTTTCCTGTGTGAAATTGTTAT
CCGCTCACAATTCCACACAACATACGAGCCGGAAGCATAAAGTGTAAAGCCTGGGGTGCCTAATGAGTGA
GCTAACTCACATTAATTGCGTTGCGCTCACTGCCCGCTTTCCAGTCGGGAAACCTGTCGTGCCAGCTGCA
TTAATGAATCGGCCAACGCGCGGGGAGAGGCGGTTTGCGTATTGGGCGCTCTTCCGCTTCCTCGCTCACT
GACTCGCTGCGCTCGGTCGTTCGGCTGCGGCGAGCGGTATCAGCTCACTCAAAGGCGGTAATACGGTTAT
CCACAGAATCAGGGGATAACGCAGGAAAGAACATGTGAGCAAAAGGCCAGCAAAAGGCCAGGAACCGTAA
AAAGGCCGCGTTGCTGGCGTTTTTCCATAGGCTCCGCCCCCCTGACGAGCATCACAAAAATCGACGCTCA
AGTCAGAGGTGGCGAAACCCGACAGGACTATAAAGATACCAGGCGTTTCCCCCTGGAAGCTCCCTCGTGC
GCTCTCCTGTTCCGACCCTGCCGCTTACCGGATACCTGTCCGCCTTTCTCCCTTCGGGAAGCGTGGCGCT
TTCTCATAGCTCACGCTGTAGGTATCTCAGTTCGGTGTAGGTCGTTCGCTCCAAGCTGGGCTGTGTGCAC
GAACCCCCCGTTCAGCCCGACCGCTGCGCCTTATCCGGTAACTATCGTCTTGAGTCCAACCCGGTAAGAC
ACGACTTATCGCCACTGGCAGCAGCCACTGGTAACAGGATTAGCAGAGCGAGGTATGTAGGCGGTGCTAC
AGAGTTCTTGAAGTGGTGGCCTAACTACGGCTACACTAGAAGAACAGTATTTGGTATCTGCGCTCTGCTG
AAGCCAGTTACCTTCGGAAAAAGAGTTGGTAGCTCTTGATCCGGCAAACAAACCACCGCTGGTAGCGGTG
GTTTTTTTGTTTGCAAGCAGCAGATTACGCGCAGAAAAAAAGGATCTCAAGAAGATCCTTTGATCTTTTC
TACGGGGTCTGACGCTCAGTGGAACGAAAACTCACGTTAAGGGATTTTGGTCATGAGATTATCAAAAAGG
ATCTTCACC
Features (pLannotate 1.2.2; 33 found; start..end, strand, type, name):
     72..932     -  CDS            AmpR: β-lactamase; bla; confers resistance to ampicillin, carbenicillin, and related antibiotics
    933..1037    -  promoter       AmpR promoter: bla
   1096..1148    -  misc_feature   bom (fragment): basis of mobility region from pBR322
   1303..1682    +  enhancer       CMV enhancer: human cytomegalovirus immediate early enhancer
   1683..1882    +  promoter       CMV promoter: human cytomegalovirus (CMV) immediate early promoter
   1900..2080    +  LTR            5' LTR (truncated): truncated 5' long terminal repeat (LTR) from HIV-1
   2127..2252    +  misc_feature   HIV-1 Ψ: packaging signal of human immunodeficiency virus type 1
   2236..2599    +  CDS            HIV-1 gag (fragment): gag protein from human immunodeficiency virus 1; gag
   2745..2978    +  misc_feature   RRE: The Rev response element (RRE) of HIV-1 allows for Rev-dependent mRNA export from the nucleus to the cytoplasm.
   3355..3455    +  CDS            Rev (fragment): human immunodeficiency virus 1 (HIV-1) Rev protein; rev; enhances nuclear export of unspliced and incompletely spliced viral mRNAs
   3505..3622    +  misc_feature   cPPT/CTS: central polypurine tract and central termination sequence of HIV-1
   3681..3984    +  enhancer       CMV enhancer: human cytomegalovirus immediate early enhancer
   3985..4188    +  promoter       CMV promoter: human cytomegalovirus (CMV) immediate early promoter
   4271..5218    +  CDS            CheRiff: blue light-activated optogenetic actuator derived from Scherffelia dubia channelrhodopsin (Hochbaum et al., 2014)
   5228..5287    +  CDS            KCNJ2 (fragment): KCNJ2_HUMAN - Also known as IRK1. Experimental evidence at protein level: Swiss-Prot protein existence level 1. Probably participates in establishing action potential waveform and excitability of neuronal and muscle tissues. Inward rectifier potassium channels are characterized by a greater tendency to allow potassium to flow into the cell rather than out of it. Their voltage dependence is regulated by the concentration of extracellular potassium; as external potassium is raised, the voltage range of the channel opening shifts to more positive voltages. The inward rectification is mainly due t
   5286..6004    +  CDS            CFP (fragment): cyan variant of GFP mammalian codon-optimized
   6005..6029    +  misc_feature   MCS (fragment): pBluescript multiple cloning site
   6029..6617    +  misc_feature   WPRE: woodchuck hepatitis virus posttranscriptional regulatory element
   6554..7135    +  CDS            nef (fragment): NEF_HV1H2 - Experimental evidence at protein level: Swiss-Prot protein existence level 1. Extracellular Nef protein targets CD4(+) T-lymphocytes for apoptosis by interacting with CXCR4 surface receptors. From Human immunodeficiency virus type 1 group M subtype B (isolate HXB2) (HIV-1).
   7142..7322    +  LTR            5' LTR (truncated): truncated 5' long terminal repeat (LTR) from HIV-1
   7354..7578    +  polyA_signal   bGH poly(A) signal: bovine growth hormone polyadenylation signal
   7582..7603    +  promoter       SV40 promoter (fragment): SV40 enhancer and early promoter
   7624..8052    +  rep_origin     f1 ori (sequence partly withheld): f1 bacteriophage origin of replication; arrow indicates direction of (+) strand synthesis
   8066..8395    +  promoter       SV40 promoter: SV40 enhancer and early promoter
   8443..8490    +  promoter       EM7 promoter: synthetic bacterial promoter&nbsp
   8509..8883    +  CDS            BleoR: antibiotic-binding protein; Sh ble from Streptoalloteichus hindustanus; confers resistance to bleomycin, phleomycin, and Zeocin™
   8893..9018    +  CDS            ble (fragment): BLE_KLEPN - Experimental evidence at protein level: Swiss-Prot protein existence level 1. Binding protein with a strong affinity to the bleomycin family of antibiotics. Binds to CL990; an antimitotic-antibiotic compound. From Klebsiella pneumoniae.
   9013..9134    +  polyA_signal   SV40 poly(A) signal: SV40 polyadenylation signal
   9207..9223    -  protein_bind   lac operator: The lac repressor binds to the lac operator to inhibit transcription in E. coli. This inhibition can be relieved by adding lactose or isopropyl-β-D-thiogalactopyranoside (IPTG). lac repressor encoded by lacI
   9231..9261    -  promoter       lac promoter: promoter for the E. coli lac operon
   9276..9297    -  protein_bind   CAP binding site: CAP binding activates transcription in the presence of cAMP. E. coli catabolite activator protein
   9310..9402    -  CDS            lacI (fragment): lac repressor; lacI; The lac repressor binds to the lac operator to inhibit transcription in E. coli. This inhibition can be relieved by adding lactose or isopropyl-β-D-thiogalactopyranoside (IPTG).
   9585..10173   -  rep_origin     ori: high-copy-number ColE1/pMB1/pBR322/pUC origin of replication
