[The description below was written by a language model from this plasmid's Addgene catalogue record and pLannotate feature annotations shown in this document.]
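Description:
HT041_FCMV_CheRiff_CFP is a 10.3 kb HIV-1-based lentiviral transfer plasmid built on the FCK-CMV backbone, designed to deliver the channelrhodopsin CheRiff into mammalian cells by lentiviral transduction. In bacteria it replicates from a high-copy ColE1/pUC-type origin and is selected with ampicillin through the β-lactamase gene. An f1 origin is also present. Outside the viral region, the backbone carries an SV40/EM7-driven BleoR cassette with an SV40 polyadenylation signal, which can confer Zeocin or bleomycin resistance but would not be packaged into virus.

The viral genome is transcribed from a CMV enhancer/promoter fused to a truncated 5' LTR, a chimeric arrangement typical of Tat-independent packaging systems. It is followed by the Ψ packaging signal with a gag fragment, the Rev response element for nuclear export of the unspliced RNA, and the cPPT/CTS, which aids nuclear import of the reverse-transcribed genome. An internal CMV enhancer/promoter then drives the payload: CheRiff, a blue light-activated optogenetic actuator derived from the Scherffelia dubia channelrhodopsin. CheRiff is followed by a short fragment of the Kir2.1 (KCNJ2) potassium channel, a segment of the kind commonly used as a membrane trafficking signal, and then by a CFP tag for visualising expression. A WPRE downstream enhances transcript stability and expression. The cassette ends with a truncated 3' LTR and a bGH polyadenylation signal.

The construct is used to produce lentivirus for stable expression of a fluorescently tagged, light-gated depolarising channel, enabling optical control of membrane potential in transduced cells. The associated work concerns bioelectrical patterning in tissues.
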