Addgene plasmid #136636: HT041_FCMV_CheRiff_CFP
Purpose: encodes CheRiff channelrhodopsin for lentiviral transduction
Depositing lab: Adam Cohen. Depositing organization: Harvard University. Publication: Bioelectrical domain walls in homogeneous tissues. McNamara HM, Salegame R, Al Tanoury Z, Xu H, Begum S, Ortiz G, Pourquie O, Cohen AE. Nat Phys. 2020 Mar;16(3):357-364. doi: 10.1038/s41567-019-0765-4. Epub 2020 Jan 20. PubMed 33790984.
Backbone
  Vector backbone: FCK-CMV
  Backbone size w/o insert (bp): 8533
  Total vector size (bp): 10272
  Vector type: Mammalian Expression, Lentiviral
Growth in bacteria
  Bacterial resistance: Ampicillin, 100 μg/mL
  Growth temperature: 30°C
  Growth strain: NEB Stable
  Copy number: Unknown
Gene/Insert
  Gene/Insert name: CheRiff-CFP (alt name: ChR64)
  Species: Synthetic
  Insert size (bp): 1739
  Tag / fusion protein: CFP
Terms and licenses: Academic/Nonprofit Terms; Industry Terms: Not Available to Industry
How to cite: HT041_FCMV_CheRiff_CFP was a gift from Adam Cohen (Addgene plasmid # 136636 ; http://n2t.net/addgene:136636 ; RRID:Addgene_136636)
